>Addgene plasmid #16835 | XE85 Delta Beta-catenin in GFP | addgene partial sequence | sequence record 23414 | 16835 with SP6
TCTTTTGCGGATCATGGGCAAAGGAAACCCAGAGGATGAAGATGTGGATACCAACCAAGTTTTGTATGAG
TGGGAGCAGGGCTTCTCTCAGTCCTTCACTCAAGATCAAGTGGCTGATATTGATGGCCAGTATGCCATGA
CAAGAGCCCAGCGAGTTCGTGCTGCAATGTTTCCAGAAACCCTTGATGAAGGCATGCAGATTCCATCCAC
ACAATTTGACTCTGCACACCCAACAAATGTGCAACGTTTAGCAGAGCCTTCCCAGATGCTCAAACACGCT
GTGGTCAACTTGATCAATTACCAGGATGATGCTGAATTGGCCACTCGAGCAATCCCCGAGCTGACGAAAC
TGCTTAATGACGAGGACCAGGTTGTAGTTAACAAGGCTGCTGTAATGGTTCACCAGCTGTCAAAGAAGGA
AGCCTCACGCCATGCTATAATGCGCTCACCACAGATGGTGTCTGCTATAGTTCGTACAATGCAGAACACA
AATGATGTAGAGACTGCACGATGCACTGCGGGAACACTTCACAACCTTTCTCACCATCGTGAAGGCTTGT
TGGCCATATTTAAATCTGGAGGCATTCCTGCTCTAGTTAAAATGCTTGGCTCACCAGTTGACTCTGTACT
ATTCTATGCCATCACAACACTGCACNAATCTACTTTCNCCATCANGAAAGGACCAAAAATGGCTGTACGT
CTGGCTGGTGGCTTGCAGAAAATGGTTGCCCTTCTCAATAAAACTAATGTC
