[The description below was written by a language model from this plasmid's Addgene catalogue record.]
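Description:
XE85 Delta Beta-catenin in GFP is a Xenopus expression plasmid carrying an N-terminally truncated Xenopus laevis beta-catenin (ctnnb1) fused at its C terminus to GFP. The record does not name the vector backbone, giving only a backbone size of about 6.6 kb. The plasmid is maintained in E. coli as a high-copy construct under ampicillin selection. No feature table is provided, so the origin of replication and any untranslated or polyadenylation elements flanking the insert are not documented. SP6 and T7 sequencing primer sites flank the insert, with SP6 on the 5′ side.

The beta-catenin coding region was PCR-amplified from stage 19 embryo RNA and engineered so that the first 138 bp after the native start codon are removed, with a new AUG placed just downstream of a BamHI site. The stated purpose of the deletion is to eliminate a putative GSK-3 site. Since GSK-3 phosphorylation of the beta-catenin N terminus normally marks the protein for degradation, such a truncation is generally expected to yield a stabilised form that is active in Wnt signalling. A mutant GFP was inserted at a ClaI site and is followed by a stop codon, and the depositor notes that this version carries no myc epitope.

The construct serves mainly as a template for in vitro transcription: the depositor indicates that it is linearised with NotI and transcribed from the SP6 promoter to make sense RNA. This RNA is presumably meant for microinjection into Xenopus embryos or oocytes, the usual route for such vectors, though the record does not say so. There the GFP fusion would allow the localisation and effects of the GSK-3-insensitive beta-catenin to be followed.
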