Addgene plasmid #16835: XE85 Delta Beta-catenin in GFP
Depositing lab: Randall Moon. Depositing organization: University of Washington.
Backbone
  Vector backbone: NA
  Backbone size w/o insert (bp): 6647
  Vector type: Xenopus Expression
Growth in bacteria
  Bacterial resistance: Ampicillin, 100 μg/mL
  Growth temperature: 37°C
  Growth strain: DH5alpha
  Copy number: High Copy
Gene/Insert
  Gene/Insert name: Delta beta-catenin GFP (alt name: beta catenin)
  Species: X. laevis (frog)
  Mutation: These PCR fragments have the first 138 bp after the AUG removed to eliminate a possible GSK-3 sequence. A new AUG has been inserted just after the Bam site. The mutant GFP of Hiem et al., inserted into Cla I site, followed by a STOP codon
  Entrez Gene: ctnnb1.L (a.k.a. XELAEV_18031149mg, B-catenin, beta-catenin, ctnnb, ctnnb1, ctnnb1-a, ctnnb1-b)
  Tag / fusion protein: GFP (C terminal on insert)
  Cloning method: Restriction Enzyme
  Sequencing primers: 5′ SP6; 3′ T7
Terms and licenses: Academic/Nonprofit Terms; Industry Terms: Not Available to Industry
Depositor comments: To make RNA, cut with Not1 and transcribe with SP6. Plasmid History: Constructed by Randall Moon. Note For Use. Xenopus beta-catenin PCR amplified from st. 19 RNA. These PCR fragments have the first 138 bp after the AUG removed to eliminate a possible GSK-3 sequence. A new AUG has been inserted just after the Bam site. The mutant GFP of Hiem et al., inserted into Cla I site, followed by a STOP codon. This is no myc epitope. Reference: Moon, 1997, unpublished.
How to cite: XE85 Delta Beta-catenin in GFP was a gift from Randall Moon (Addgene plasmid # 16835 ; http://n2t.net/addgene:16835 ; RRID:Addgene_16835)
